>Addgene plasmid #12991 | pFLIPglu-600uDelta13 | depositor partial sequence | sequence record 7412 | Author sequence
AAGCTTGCATGCCTGCAGGTCAACATGGTGGAGCACGACACTCTCGTCTACTCCAAGAATATCAAAGATA
CAGTCTCAGAAGACCAGAGGGCTATTGAGACTTTTCAACAAAGGGTAATATCGGGAAACCTCCTCGGATT
CCATTGCCCAGCTATCTGTCACTTCATCGAAAGGACAGTAGAAAAGGAAGATGGCTTCTACAAATGCCAT
CATTGCGATAAAGGAAAGGCTATCGTTCAAGAATGCCTCTACCGACAGTGGTCCCAAAGATGGACCCCCA
CCCACGAGGAACATCGTGGAAAAAGAAGACGTTCCAACCACGTCTTCAAAGCAAGTGGATTGATGTGATA
TCTCCACTGACGTAAGGGATGACGCACAATCCCACTATCCTTCGCAAGACCCTTCCTCTATATAAGGAAG
TTCATTTCATTTGGAGAGGACCTCGAGGGCCCATGGTGAGCAAGGGCGAGGAGCTGTTCACCGGGGTGGT
GCCCATCCTGGTCGAGCTGGACGGCGACGTAAACGGCCACAAGTTCAGCGTGTCCGGCGAGGGCGAGGGC
GATGCCACCTACGGCAAGCTGACCCTGAAGTTCATCTGCACCACCGGCAAGCTGCCCGTGCCCTGGCCCA
CCCTCGTGACCACCCTGACCTGGGGCGTGCAGTGCTTCAGCCGCTACCCCGACCACATGAAGCAGCACGA
CTTCTTCAAGTCCGCCATGCCCGAAGGCTACGTCCAGGAGCGCACCATCTTCTTCAAGGACGACGGCAAC
TACAAGACCCGCGCCGAGGTGAAGTTCGAGGGCGACACCCTGGTGAACCGCATCGAGCTGAAGGGCATCG
ACTTCAAGGAGGACGGCAACATCCTGGGGCACAAGCTGGAGTACAACTACATCAGCCACAACGTCTATAT
CACCGCCGACAAGCAGAAGAACGGCATCAAGGCCAACTTCAAGATCCGCCACAACATCGAGGACGGCAGC
GTGCAGCTCGCCGACCACTACCAGCAGAACACCCCCATCGGCGACGGCCCCGTGCTGCTGCCCGACAACC
ACTACCTGAGCACCCAGTCCGCCCTGAGCAAAGACCCCAACGAGAAGCGCGATCACATGGTCCTGCTGGA
GTTCGTGACCGCCGCCGGGATCGCTGATACTCGCATTGGTGTAACAATCTATAAGTACGACGATAACGCG
ATGTCTGTAGTGCGCAAGGCTATTGAGCAAGATGCGAAAGCCGCGCCAGATGTTCAGCTGCTGATGAATG
ATTCTCAGAATGACCAGTCCAAGCAGAACGATCAGATCGACGTATTGCTGGCGAAAGGGGTGAAGGCACT
GGCAATCAACCTGGTTGACCCGGCAGCTGCGGGTACGGTGATTGAGAAAGCGCGTGGGCAAAACGTGCCG
GTGGTTTTCTTCAACAAAGAACCGTCTCGTAAGGCGCTGGATAGCTACGACAAAGCCTACTACGTTGGCA
CTGACTCCAAAGAGTCCGGCATTATTCAAGGCGATTTGATTGCTAAACACTGGGCGGCGAATCAGGGTTG
GGATCTGAACAAAGACGGTCAGATTCAGTTCGTACTGCTGAAAGGTGAACCGGGCCATCCGGATGCAGAA
GCACGTACCACTTACGTGATTAAAGAATTGAACGATAAAGGCATCAAAACTGAACAGTTACAGTTAGATA
CCGCAATGTGGGACACCGCTCAGGCGAAAGATAAGATGGACGCCTGGCTGTCTGGCCCGAACGCCAACAA
AATCGAAGTGGTTATCGCCAACAACGATGCGATGGCAATGGGCGCGGTTGAAGCGCTGAAAGCACACAAC
AAGTCCAGCATTCCGGTGTTTGGCGTCGATGCGCTGCCAGAAGCGCTGGCGCTGGTGAAATCCGGTGCAC
TGGCGGGCACCGTACTGAACGATGCTAACAACCAGGCGAAAGCGACCTTTGATCTGGCGAAAAACCTGGC
CGATGGTAAAGGTGCGGCTGATGGCACCAACTGGAAAATCGACAACAAAGTGGTCCGCGTACCTTATGTT
GGCGTAGATAAAGACAACCTGGCTCTCGAGCTGTTCACCGGGGTGGTGCCCATCCTGGTCGAGCTGGACG
GCGACGTAAACGGCCACAAGTTCAGCGTGTCCGGCGAGGGCGAGGGCGATGCCACCTACGGCAAGCTGAC
CCTGAAGTTCATCTGCACCACCGGCAAGCTGCCCGTGCCCTGGCCCACCCTCGTGACCACCTTCGGCTAC
GGCCTGCAGTGCTTCGCCCGCTACCCCGACCACATGAAGCAGCACGACTTCTTCAAGTCCGCCATGCCCG
AAGGCTACGTCCAGGAGCGCACCATCTTCTTCAAGGACGACGGCAACTACAAGACCCGCGCCGAGGTGAA
GTTCGAGGGCGACACCCTGGTGAACCGCATCGAGCTGAAGGGCATCGACTTCAAGGAGGACGGCAACATC
CTGGGGCACAAGCTGGAGTACAACTACAACAGCCACAACGTCTATATCATGGCCGACAAGCAGAAGAACG
GCATCAAGGTGAACTTCAAGATCCGCCACAACATCGAGGACGGCAGCGTGCAGCTCGCCGACCACTACCA
GCAGAACACCCCCATCGGCGACGGCCCCGTGCTGCTGCCCGACAACCACTACCTGAGCTACCAGTCCGCC
CTGAGCAAAGACCCCAACGAGAAGCGCGATCACATGGTCCTGCTGGAGTTCGTGACCGCCGCCGGGATCA
CTCTCGGCATGGACGAGCTGTACAAGTAATCTAGAGTCCGCAAAAATCACCAGTCTCTCTCTACAAATCT
ATCTCTCTCTATTTTCTCCAGAATAATGTGTGAGTAGTTCCCAGATAAGGGAATTAGGGTTCTTATAGGG
TTTCGCTCATGTGTTGAGCATATAAGAAACCCTTAGTATGTATTTGTATTTGTAAAATACTTCTATCAAT
AAAATTTCTAATTCCTAAAACCAAAATCCAGTGACCTGCAGGCATGCAAGCTT
