>Addgene plasmid #12991 | pFLIPglu-600uDelta13 | addgene partial sequence | sequence record 19379 | 12991 with FLIPglu (ggcgtccatcttatctttcg)
TTTGATGCCTTTATCGTTCAATTCTTTAATCACGTAAGTGGTACGTGCTTCTGCATCCGGATGGCCCGGT
TCACCTTTCAGCAGTACGAACTGAATCTGACCGTCTTTGTTCAGATCCCAACCCTGATTCGCCGCCCAGT
GTTTAGCAATCAAATCGCCTTGAATAATGCCGGACTCTTTGGAGTCAGTGCCAACGTAGTAGGCTTTGTC
GTAGCTATCCAGCGCCTTACGAGACGGTTCTTTGTTGAAGAAAACCACCGGCACGTTTTGCCCACGCGCT
TTCTCAATCACCGTACCCGCAGCTGCCGGGTCAACCAGGTTGATTGCCAGTGCCTTCACCCCTTTCGCCA
GCAATACGTCGATCTGATCGTTCTGCTTGGACTGGTCATTCTGAGAATCATTCATCAGCAGCTGAACATC
TGGCGCGGCTTTCGCATCTTGCTCAATAGCCTTGCGCACTACAGACATCGCGTTATCGTCGTACTTATAG
ATTGTTACACCAATGCGAGTATCAGCGATCCCGGCGGCGGTCACGAACTCCAGCAGGACCATGTGATCGC
GCTTCTCGTTGGGGTCTTTGCTCAGGGCGGACTGGGTGCTCAGGTAGTGGTTGTCGGGCAGCAGCACGGG
GCCGTCGCCGATGGGGGTGTTCTGCTGGTAGTGGTCGGCGAGCTGCACGCTGCCGTCCTCGATGTTGTGG
CGGATCTTGAAGTTGGCCTTGATGCCGTTCTTCTGCTTGTCGGCGGTGATATAGACGTTGTGGCTGATGT
AGTTGTACTCCAGCTTGTGCCCCAGGATGTTGCCGTCCTCCTTGAAGTCGATGCCCTTCAGCTCGATGCG
GTTCACCAGGGTGTCGCCCCTCGAACTTCACCTCGGCGCGGGTCTTGTAGTTGCCGTCGTCCTTGAAGAA
GATGGTGCGCTCCTGGACGTAGCCTTCGGGCATGGCGGACTTGAAGAAGTCGTGCTGCTTCATGTGGTCC
GGGTAGCGGCTGAAGCACTGCACGCC
