[The description below was written by a language model from this plasmid's Addgene catalogue record.]
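Description:
pFLIPglu-600uDelta13 is a plant expression plasmid that encodes a genetically encoded FRET nanosensor for glucose. Its backbone is listed as pRT100/pPZP312, which suggests an expression cassette from pRT100 moved into a pPZP-series binary vector of the kind generally used for Agrobacterium-mediated plant transformation. The record does not itself state the delivery route, the promoter or the terminator. The plasmid is maintained at low copy in E. coli under spectinomycin selection, and transformed plants are selected with Basta (phosphinothricin herbicide).

The insert of about 2.3 kb, FLIPglu F16A Delta13, was cloned as a HindIII fragment with both sites retained. It consists of the E. coli periplasmic glucose/galactose binding protein MglB, obtained by PCR, with ECFP at its N terminus and EYFP at its C terminus. In sensors of this design, ligand binding causes a conformational change in the binding protein that alters energy transfer between the cyan donor and yellow acceptor. The ratio of the two emissions therefore reports glucose concentration in living cells. The F16A substitution in the binding protein is an affinity mutation, and the "600u" in the name presumably refers to an affinity of roughly 600 micromolar. "Delta13" most likely denotes a deletion variant of the sensor, but the record does not define either term.

The associated publication used sensors of this type to monitor glucose levels and glucose metabolism in epidermal cells and intact roots of Arabidopsis. That work used RNA-silencing mutant backgrounds. No feature table was provided, so finer details of the construct's architecture cannot be confirmed.
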