Addgene plasmid #12991: pFLIPglu-600uDelta13
Depositing lab: Wolf Frommer. Depositing organization: Carnegie Institution for Science. Publication: Rapid Metabolism of Glucose Detected with FRET Glucose Nanosensors in Epidermal Cells and Intact Roots of Arabidopsis RNA-Silencing Mutants. Deuschle K, Chaudhuri B, Okumoto S, Lager I, Lalonde S, Frommer WB. Plant Cell. 2006 Sep . 18(9):2314-25. 10.1105/tpc.106.044073 PubMed 16935985.
Backbone
  Vector backbone: pRT100/pPZP312
  Vector type: Plant Expression ; Plant Nanosensor
  Selectable markers: Basta
Growth in bacteria
  Bacterial resistance: Spectinomycin, 50 μg/mL
  Growth temperature: 37°C
  Growth strain: DH5alpha
  Copy number: Low Copy
Gene/Insert
  Gene/Insert name: FLIPglu F16A Delta13 (alt names: ECFP-mglB-EYFP; Periplasmic glucose binding protein)
  Species: E. coli
  Insert size (bp): 2280
  Mutation: F16A in binding protein
  Tag / fusion protein: ECFP (N terminal on insert); EYFP (C terminal on insert)
  Cloning method: Restriction Enzyme; 5′ cloning site HindIII (not destroyed); 3′ cloning site HindIII (not destroyed)
  Sequencing primers: 5′ N/A
Resource information
  A portion of this plasmid was derived from a plasmid made by: PCR of MglB
Terms and licenses: Academic/Nonprofit Terms; Industry Terms: Not Available to Industry
Depositor comments: For more information, see http://carnegiedpb.stanford.edu/research/frommer/nanosensors/index.html
How to cite: pFLIPglu-600uDelta13 was a gift from Wolf Frommer (Addgene plasmid # 12991 ; http://n2t.net/addgene:12991 ; RRID:Addgene_12991)
